>Addgene plasmid #77942 | ROR2 gRNA (BRDN0001148618) | addgene full sequence | sequence record 188698 | Addgene Assembled Sequence
CCCGGGTGCAAAGATGGATAAAGTTTTAAACAGAGAGGAATCTTTGCAGCTAATGGACCTTCTAGGTCTT
GAAAGGAGTGGGAATTGGCTCCGGTGCCCGTCAGTGGGCAGAGCGCACATCGCCCACAGTCCCCGAGAAG
TTGGGGGGAGGGGTCGGCAATTGATCCGGTGCCTAGAGAAGGTGGCGCGGGGTAAACTGGGAAAGTGATG
TCGTGTACTGGCTCCGCCTTTTTCCCGAGGGTGGGGGAGAACCGTATATAAGTGCAGTAGTCGCCGTGAA
CGTTCTTTTTCGCAACGGGTTTGCCGCCAGAACACAGGTAAGTGCCGTGTGTGGTTCCCGCGGGCCTGGC
CTCTTTACGGGTTATGGCCCTTGCGTGCCTTGAATTACTTCCACCTGGCTGCAGTACGTGATTCTTGATC
CCGAGCTTCGGGTTGGAAGTGGGTGGGAGAGTTCGAGGCCTTGCGCTTAAGGAGCCCCTTCGCCTCGTGC
TTGAGTTGAGGCCTGGCCTGGGCGCTGGGGCCGCCGCGTGCGAATCTGGTGGCACCTTCGCGCCTGTCTC
GCTGCTTTCGATAAGTCTCTAGCCATTTAAAATTTTTGATGACCTGCTGCGACGCTTTTTTTCTGGCAAG
ATAGTCTTGTAAATGCGGGCCAAGATCTGCACACTGGTATTTCGGTTTTTGGGGCCGCGGGCGGCGACGG
GGCCCGTGCGTCCCAGCGCACATGTTCGGCGAGGCGGGGCCTGCGAGCGCGGCCACCGAGAATCGGACGG
GGGTAGTCTCAAGCTGGCCGGCCTGCTCTGGTGCCTGGCCTCGCGCCGCCGTGTATCGCCCCGCCCTGGG
CGGCAAGGCTGGCCCGGTCGGCACCAGTTGCGTGAGCGGAAAGATGGCCGCTTCCCGGCCCTGCTGCAGG
GAGCTCAAAATGGAGGACGCGGCGCTCGGGAGAGCGGGCGGGTGAGTCACCCACACAAAGGAAAAGGGCC
TTTCCGTCCTCAGCCGTCGCTTCATGTGACTCCACGGAGTACCGGGCGCCGTCCAGGCACCTCGATTAGT
TCTCGAGCTTTTGGAGTACGTCGTCTTTAGGTTGGGGGGAGGGGTTTTATGCGATGGAGTTTCCCCACAC
TGAGTGGGTGGAGACTGAAGTTAGGCCAGCTTGGCACTTGATGTAATTCTCCTTGGAATTTGCCCTTTTT
GAGTTTGGATCTTGGTTCATTCTCAAGCCTCAGACAGTGGTTCAAAGTTTTTTTCTTCCATTTCAGGTGT
CGTGACGTACGGCCACCATGACCGAGTACAAGCCCACGGTGCGCCTCGCCACCCGCGACGACGTCCCCAG
GGCCGTACGCACCCTCGCCGCCGCGTTCGCCGACTACCCCGCCACGCGCCACACCGTCGATCCGGACCGC
CACATCGAGCGGGTCACCGAGCTGCAAGAACTCTTCCTCACGCGCGTCGGGCTCGACATCGGCAAGGTGT
GGGTCGCGGACGACGGCGCCGCCGTGGCGGTCTGGACCACGCCGGAGAGCGTCGAAGCGGGGGCGGTGTT
CGCCGAGATCGGCCCGCGCATGGCCGAGTTGAGCGGTTCCCGGCTGGCCGCGCAGCAACAGATGGAAGGC
CTCCTGGCGCCGCACCGGCCCAAGGAGCCCGCGTGGTTCCTGGCCACCGTCGGAGTCTCGCCCGACCACC
AGGGCAAGGGTCTGGGCAGCGCCGTCGTGCTCCCCGGAGTGGAGGCGGCCGAGCGCGCCGGGGTGCCCGC
CTTCCTGGAGACCTCCGCGCCCCGCAACCTCCCCTTCTACGAGCGGCTCGGCTTCACCGTCACCGCCGAC
GTCGAGGTGCCCGAAGGACCGCGCACCTGGTGCATGACCCGCAAGCCCGGTGCCTGAACGCGTTAAGTCG
ACAATCAACCTCTGGATTACAAAATTTGTGAAAGATTGACTGGTATTCTTAACTATGTTGCTCCTTTTAC
GCTATGTGGATACGCTGCTTTAATGCCTTTGTATCATGCTATTGCTTCCCGTATGGCTTTCATTTTCTCC
TCCTTGTATAAATCCTGGTTGCTGTCTCTTTATGAGGAGTTGTGGCCCGTTGTCAGGCAACGTGGCGTGG
TGTGCACTGTGTTTGCTGACGCAACCCCCACTGGTTGGGGCATTGCCACCACCTGTCAGCTCCTTTCCGG
GACTTTCGCTTTCCCCCTCCCTATTGCCACGGCGGAACTCATCGCCGCCTGCCTTGCCCGCTGCTGGACA
GGGGCTCGGCTGTTGGGCACTGACAATTCCGTGGTGTTGTCGGGGAAATCATCGTCCTTTCCTTGGCTGC
TCGCCTGTGTTGCCACCTGGATTCTGCGCGGGACGTCCTTCTGCTACGTCCCTTCGGCCCTCAATCCAGC
GGACCTTCCTTCCCGCGGCCTGCTGCCGGCTCTGCGGCCTCTTCCGCGTCTTCGCCTTCGCCCTCAGACG
AGTCGGATCTCCCTTTGGGCCGCCTCCCCGCGTCGACTTTAAGACCAATGACTTACAAGGCAGCTGTAGA
TCTTAGCCACTTTTTAAAAGAAAAGGGGGGACTGGAAGGGCTAATTCACTCCCAACGAAGACAAGATCTG
CTTTTTGCTTGTACTGGGTCTCTCTGGTTAGACCAGATCTGAGCCTGGGAGCTCTCTGGCTAACTAGGGA
ACCCACTGCTTAAGCCTCAATAAAGCTTGCCTTGAGTGCTTCAAGTAGTGTGTGCCCGTCTGTTGTGTGA
CTCTGGTAACTAGAGATCCCTCAGACCCTTTTAGTCAGTGTGGAAAATCTCTAGCAGTACGTATAGTAGT
TCATGTCATCTTATTATTCAGTATTTATAACTTGCAAAGAAATGAATATCAGAGAGTGAGAGGAACTTGT
TTATTGCAGCTTATAATGGTTACAAATAAAGCAATAGCATCACAAATTTCACAAATAAAGCATTTTTTTC
ACTGCATTCTAGTTGTGGTTTGTCCAAACTCATCAATGTATCTTATCATGTCTGGCTCTAGCTATCCCGC
CCCTAACTCCGCCCATCCCGCCCCTAACTCCGCCCAGTTCCGCCCATTCTCCGCCCCATGGCTGACTAAT
TTTTTTTATTTATGCAGAGGCCGAGGCCGCCTCGGCCTCTGAGCTATTCCAGAAGTAGTGAGGAGGCTTT
TTTGGAGGCCTAGGGACGTACCCAATTCGCCCTATAGTGAGTCGTATTACGCGCGCTCACTGGCCGTCGT
TTTACAACGTCGTGACTGGGAAAACCCTGGCGTTACCCAACTTAATCGCCTTGCAGCACATCCCCCTTTC
GCCAGCTGGCGTAATAGCGAAGAGGCCCGCACCGATCGCCCTTCCCAACAGTTGCGCAGCCTGAATGGCG
AATGGG
[124 nt withheld, positions 3367-3490]
C
[91 nt withheld, positions 3492-3582]
A
[49 nt withheld, positions 3584-3632]
CCTTTGACGTTGGAGTCCACGTTCTTT
[37 nt withheld, positions 3660-3696]
ACCCTATCTCGGTCTATTCTTTTGATTTATAAGGGATTTTGCCGATTTCGGCCTATTGGTTAAAAAATGA
GCTGATTTAACAAAAATTTAACGCGAATTTTAACAAAATATTAACGCTTACAATTTAGGTGGCACTTTTC
GGGGAAATGTGCGCGGAACCCCTATTTGTTTATTTTTCTAAATACATTCAAATATGTATCCGCTCATGAG
ACAATAACCCTGATAAATGCTTCAATAATATTGAAAAAGGAAGAGTATGAGTATTCAACATTTCCGTGTC
GCCCTTATTCCCTTTTTTGCGGCATTTTGCCTTCCTGTTTTTGCTCACCCAGAAACGCTGGTGAAAGTAA
AAGATGCTGAAGATCAGTTGGGTGCACGAGTGGGTTACATCGAACTGGATCTCAACAGCGGTAAGATCCT
TGAGAGTTTTCGCCCCGAAGAACGTTTTCCAATGATGAGCACTTTTAAAGTTCTGCTATGTGGCGCGGTA
TTATCCCGTATTGACGCCGGGCAAGAGCAACTCGGTCGCCGCATACACTATTCTCAGAATGACTTGGTTG
AGTACTCACCAGTCACAGAAAAGCATCTTACGGATGGCATGACAGTAAGAGAATTATGCAGTGCTGCCAT
AACCATGAGTGATAACACTGCGGCCAACTTACTTCTGACAACGATCGGAGGACCGAAGGAGCTAACCGCT
TTTTTGCACAACATGGGGGATCATGTAACTCGCCTTGATCGTTGGGAACCGGAGCTGAATGAAGCCATAC
CAAACGACGAGCGTGACACCACGATGCCTGTAGCAATGGCAACAACGTTGCGCAAACTATTAACTGGCGA
ACTACTTACTCTAGCTTCCCGGCAACAATTAATAGACTGGATGGAGGCGGATAAAGTTGCAGGACCACTT
CTGCGCTCGGCCCTTCCGGCTGGCTGGTTTATTGCTGATAAATCTGGAGCCGGTGAGCGTGGGTCTCGCG
GTATCATTGCAGCACTGGGGCCAGATGGTAAGCCCTCCCGTATCGTAGTTATCTACACGACGGGGAGTCA
GGCAACTATGGATGAACGAAATAGACAGATCGCTGAGATAGGTGCCTCACTGATTAAGCATTGGTAACTG
TCAGACCAAGTTTACTCATATATACTTTAGATTGATTTAAAACTTCATTTTTAATTTAAAAGGATCTAGG
TGAAGATCCTTTTTGATAATCTCATGACCAAAATCCCTTAACGTGAGTTTTCGTTCCACTGAGCGTCAGA
CCCCGTAGAAAAGATCAAAGGATCTTCTTGAGATCCTTTTTTTCTGCGCGTAATCTGCTGCTTGCAAACA
AAAAAACCACCGCTACCAGCGGTGGTTTGTTTGCCGGATCAAGAGCTACCAACTCTTTTTCCGAAGGTAA
CTGGCTTCAGCAGAGCGCAGATACCAAATACTGTTCTTCTAGTGTAGCCGTAGTTAGGCCACCACTTCAA
GAACTCTGTAGCACCGCCTACATACCTCGCTCTGCTAATCCTGTTACCAGTGGCTGCTGCCAGTGGCGAT
AAGTCGTGTCTTACCGGGTTGGACTCAAGACGATAGTTACCGGATAAGGCGCAGCGGTCGGGCTGAACGG
GGGGTTCGTGCACACAGCCCAGCTTGGAGCGAACGACCTACACCGAACTGAGATACCTACAGCGTGAGCT
ATGAGAAAGCGCCACGCTTCCCGAAGGGAGAAAGGCGGACAGGTATCCGGTAAGCGGCAGGGTCGGAACA
GGAGAGCGCACGAGGGAGCTTCCAGGGGGAAACGCCTGGTATCTTTATAGTCCTGTCGGGTTTCGCCACC
TCTGACTTGAGCGTCGATTTTTGTGATGCTCGTCAGGGGGGCGGAGCCTATGGAAAAACGCCAGCAACGC
GGCCTTTTTACGGTTCCTGGCCTTTTGCTGGCCTTTTGCTCACATGTTCTTTCCTGCGTTATCCCCTGAT
TCTGTGGATAACCGTATTACCGCCTTTGAGTGAGCTGATACCGCTCGCCGCAGCCGAACGACCGAGCGCA
GCGAGTCAGTGAGCGAGGAAGCGGAAGAGCGCCCAATACGCAAACCGCCTCTCCCCGCGCGTTGGCCGAT
TCATTAATGCAGCTGGCACGACAGGTTTCCCGACTGGAAAGCGGGCAGTGAGCGCAACGCAATTAATGTG
AGTTAGCTCACTCATTAGGCACCCCAGGCTTTACACTTTATGCTTCCGGCTCGTATGTTGTGTGGAATTG
TGAGCGGATAACAATTTCACACAGGAAACAGCTATGACCATGATTACGCCAAGCGCGCAATTAACCCTCA
CTAAAGGGAACAAAAGCTGGAGCTGCAAGCTTAATGTAGTCTTATGCAATACTCTTGTAGTCTTGCAACA
TGGTAACGATGAGTTAGCAACATGCCTTACAAGGAGAGAAAAAGCACCGTGCATGCCGATTGGTGGAAGT
AAGGTGGTACGATCGTGCCTTATTAGGAAGGCAACAGACGGGTCTGACATGGATTGGACGAACCACTGAA
TTGCCGCATTGCAGAGATATTGTATTTAAGTGCCTAGCTCGATACATAAACGGGTCTCTCTGGTTAGACC
AGATCTGAGCCTGGGAGCTCTCTGGCTAACTAGGGAACCCACTGCTTAAGCCTCAATAAAGCTTGCCTTG
AGTGCTTCAAGTAGTGTGTGCCCGTCTGTTGTGTGACTCTGGTAACTAGAGATCCCTCAGACCCTTTTAG
TCAGTGTGGAAAATCTCTAGCAGTGGCGCCCGAACAGGGACTTGAAAGCGAAAGGGAAACCAGAGGAGCT
CTCTCGACGCAGGACTCGGCTTGCTGAAGCGCGCACGGCAAGAGGCGAGGGGCGGCGACTGGTGAGTACG
CCAAAAATTTTGACTAGCGGAGGCTAGAAGGAGAGAGATGGGTGCGAGAGCGTCAGTATTAAGCGGGGGA
GAATTAGATCGCGATGGGAAAAAATTCGGTTAAGGCCAGGGGGAAAGAAAAAATATAAATTAAAACATAT
AGTATGGGCAAGCAGGGAGCTAGAACGATTCGCAGTTAATCCTGGCCTGTTAGAAACATCAGAAGGCTGT
AGACAAATACTGGGACAGCTACAACCATCCCTTCAGACAGGATCAGAAGAACTTAGATCATTATATAATA
CAGTAGCAACCCTCTATTGTGTGCATCAAAGGATAGAGATAAAAGACACCAAGGAAGCTTTAGACAAGAT
AGAGGAAGAGCAAAACAAAAGTAAGACCACCGCACAGCAAGCGGCCGCTGATCTTCAGACCTGGAGGAGG
AGATATGAGGGACAATTGGAGAAGTGAATTATATAAATATAAAGTAGTAAAAATTGAACCATTAGGAGTA
GCACCCACCAAGGCAAAGAGAAGAGTGGTGCAGAGAGAAAAAAGAGCAGTGGGAATAGGAGCTTTGTTCC
TTGGGTTCTTGGGAGCAGCAGGAAGCACTATGGGCGCAGCGTCAATGACGCTGACGGTACAGGCCAGACA
ATTATTGTCTGGTATAGTGCAGCAGCAGAACAATTTGCTGAGGGCTATTGAGGCGCAACAGCATCTGTTG
CAACTCACAGTCTGGGGCATCAAGCAGCTCCAGGCAAGAATCCTGGCTGTGGAAAGATACCTAAAGGATC
AACAGCTCCTGGGGATTTGGGGTTGCTCTGGAAAACTCATTTGCACCACTGCTGTGCCTTGGAATGCTAG
TTGGAGTAATAAATCTCTGGAACAGATTTGGAATCACACGACCTGGATGGAGTGGGACAGAGAAATTAAC
AATTACACAAGCTTAATACACTCCTTAATTGAAGAATCGCAAAACCAGCAAGAAAAGAATGAACAAGAAT
TATTGGAATTAGATAAATGGGCAAGTTTGTGGAATTGGTTTAACATAACAAATTGGCTGTGGTATATAAA
ATTATTCATAATGATAGTAGGAGGCTTGGTAGGTTTAAGAATAGTTTTTGCTGTACTTTCTATAGTGAAT
AGAGTTAGGCAGGGATATTCACCATTATCGTTTCAGACCCACCTCCCAACCCCGAGGGGACCCAGAGAGG
GCCTATTTCCCATGATTCCTTCATATTTGCATATACGATACAAGGCTGTTAGAGAGATAATTAGAATTAA
TTTGACTGTAAACACAAAGATATTAGTACAAAATACGTGACGTAGAAAGTAATAATTTCTTGGGTAGTTT
GCAGTTTTAAAATTATGTTTTAAAATGGACTATCATATGCTTACCGTAACTTGAAAGTATTTCGATTTCT
TGGCTTTATATATCTTGTGGAAAGGACGAAACACCGGAAACCCACCCCCTAACGTGGTTTTAGAGCTAGA
AATAGCAAGTTAAAATAAGGCTAGTCCGTTATCAACTTGAAAAAGTGGCACCGAGTCGGTGCTTTTTTAA
GCTTGGCGTAACTAGATCTTGAGACAAATGGCAGTATTCATCCACAATTTTAAAAGAAAAGGGGGGATTG
GGGGGTACAGTGCAGGGGAAAGAATAGTAGACATAATAGCAACAGACATACAAACTAAAGAATTACAAAA
ACAAATTACAAAAATTCAAAATTTTCGGGTTTATTACAGGGACAGCAGAGATCCACTTTGGCGCCGGCTC
GAGGGGG
Features (pLannotate 1.2.2; 29 found; start..end, strand, type, name):
     14..80      +  CDS            small t antigen (fragment): SV40 (simian virus 40) small t antigen
    106..317     +  promoter       EF-1α core promoter: core promoter for human elongation factor EF-1α
    318..1256    +  intron         EF-1α intron A: intron upstream of the start codon of human EF-1α
   1278..1877    +  CDS            PuroR (fragment): puromycin N-acetyltransferase; pac from Streptomyces; confers resistance to puromycin
   1893..2481    +  misc_feature   WPRE: woodchuck hepatitis virus posttranscriptional regulatory element
   2532..2551    +  misc_feature   cPPT/CTS (fragment): central polypurine tract and central termination sequence of HIV-1
   2553..2786    +  LTR            3' LTR (ΔU3): self-inactivating 3' long terminal repeat (LTR) from HIV-1
   2864..2985    +  polyA_signal   SV40 poly(A) signal: SV40 polyadenylation signal
   3025..3160    +  rep_origin     SV40 ori: SV40 origin of replication
   3181..3199    -  promoter       T7 promoter: promoter for bacteriophage T7 RNA polymerase
   3207..3362    +  CDS            lacZα (fragment): LacZα fragment of β-galactosidase; lacZ fragment
   3367..3795    +  rep_origin     f1 ori (sequence partly withheld): f1 bacteriophage origin of replication; arrow indicates direction of (+) strand synthesis
   3848..3952    +  promoter       AmpR promoter: bla
   3953..4813    +  CDS            AmpR: β-lactamase; bla; confers resistance to ampicillin, carbenicillin, and related antibiotics
   4984..5572    +  rep_origin     ori: high-copy-number ColE1/pMB1/pBR322/pUC origin of replication
   5755..5847    +  CDS            lacI (fragment): lac repressor; lacI; The lac repressor binds to the lac operator to inhibit transcription in E. coli. This inhibition can be relieved by adding lactose or isopropyl-β-D-thiogalactopyranoside (IPTG).
   5860..5881    +  protein_bind   CAP binding site: CAP binding activates transcription in the presence of cAMP. E. coli catabolite activator protein
   5896..5926    +  promoter       lac promoter: promoter for the E. coli lac operon
   5934..5950    +  protein_bind   lac operator: The lac repressor binds to the lac operator to inhibit transcription in E. coli. This inhibition can be relieved by adding lactose or isopropyl-β-D-thiogalactopyranoside (IPTG). lac repressor encoded by lacI
   5995..6013    +  promoter       T3 promoter: promoter for bacteriophage T3 RNA polymerase
   6041..6267    +  promoter       RSV promoter: Rous sarcoma virus enhancer/promoter
   6268..6448    +  LTR            5' LTR (truncated): truncated 5' long terminal repeat (LTR) from HIV-1
   6495..6620    +  misc_feature   HIV-1 Ψ: packaging signal of human immunodeficiency virus type 1
   6604..6967    +  CDS            HIV-1 gag (fragment): gag protein from human immunodeficiency virus 1; gag
   7113..7346    +  misc_feature   RRE: The Rev response element (RRE) of HIV-1 allows for Rev-dependent mRNA export from the nucleus to the cytoplasm.
   7723..7749    +  CDS            Rev (fragment): human immunodeficiency virus 1 (HIV-1) Rev protein; rev; enhances nuclear export of unspliced and incompletely spliced viral mRNAs
   7753..7993    +  promoter       U6 promoter: RNA polymerase III promoter for human U6 snRNA
   8023..8098    +  misc_RNA       gRNA scaffold: guide RNA scaffold for the Streptococcus pyogenes CRISPR/Cas9 system
   8154..8271    +  misc_feature   cPPT/CTS: central polypurine tract and central termination sequence of HIV-1
