[The description below was written by a language model from this plasmid's Addgene catalogue record and pLannotate feature annotations shown in this document.]
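Description:
ROR2 gRNA (BRDN0001148618) is a third-generation lentiviral CRISPR guide plasmid built on the lentiGuide-Puro backbone and carrying a single guide RNA directed against human ROR2, designed against the reference transcript NM_004560.3. It is propagated in E. coli as a high-copy plasmid through a ColE1/pUC-type origin with ampicillin selection (AmpR, β-lactamase). The bacterial backbone also contains an f1 origin, lac promoter/operator remnants, T3 and T7 promoters, and an SV40 origin and polyadenylation signal outside the viral region.

The transfer cassette is framed by an RSV promoter fused to a truncated HIV-1 5' LTR, which makes genomic RNA production Tat-independent, and a self-inactivating ΔU3 3' LTR. Between them lie the Ψ packaging signal with a partial gag sequence, the Rev response element for nuclear export of the full-length RNA, and a cPPT/CTS that aids nuclear import of the reverse-transcribed genome. The payload has two units. A human U6 RNA polymerase III promoter drives the ROR2-specific spacer fused to the Streptococcus pyogenes Cas9 guide scaffold. An EF-1α core promoter with its intron A drives puromycin N-acetyltransferase, followed by WPRE to boost transcript expression, so transduced mammalian cells can be selected with puromycin.

The plasmid does not encode Cas9, so it must be used with a separate Cas9 vector or in cells that already express the nuclease. It belongs to a set of guides targeting the human kinome and is suited to knocking out ROR2, a receptor tyrosine kinase-like orphan receptor, in individual or pooled loss-of-function experiments.
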