Addgene plasmid #77942: ROR2 gRNA (BRDN0001148618)
Purpose: 3rd generation lentiviral gRNA plasmid targeting human ROR2
Depositing lab: John Doench & David Root. Depositing organization: Broad Institute. Publication: Optimized sgRNA design to maximize activity and minimize off-target effects of CRISPR-Cas9. Doench JG, Fusi N, Sullender M, Hegde M, Vaimberg EW, Donovan KF, Smith I, Tothova Z, Wilen C, Orchard R, Virgin HW, Listgarten J, Root DE. Nat Biotechnol. 2016 Jan 18. doi: 10.1038/nbt.3437. PubMed 26780180.
Backbone
  Vector backbone: lentiGuide-Puro
  Backbone manufacturer: Zhang Lab (Addgene plasmid # 52963)
  Vector type: Mammalian Expression, Lentiviral, CRISPR
  Selectable markers: Puromycin
Growth in bacteria
  Bacterial resistance: Ampicillin, 100 μg/mL
  Growth temperature: 37°C
  Growth strain: DH5alpha
  Copy number: High Copy
Gene/Insert
  Gene/Insert name: ROR2 (alt names: ROR2; NM_004560.3)
  gRNA/shRNA sequence: GAAACCCACCCCCTAACGTG
  Species: H. sapiens (human)
  Entrez Gene: ROR2 (a.k.a. BDB, BDB1, NTRKR2)
  Promoter: hU6
  Cloning method: Unknown
  Sequencing primers: 5′ U6-F; 3′ pS2-R
Terms and licenses: Academic/Nonprofit Terms; Industry Terms: Not Available to Industry
Depositor comments: The gRNA was designed to target the following Genbank reference sequence(s): NM_004560.3. Note that this plasmid does NOT contain Cas9. It should be used in conjunction with lentiCas9-Blast (Addgene #52962) or otherwise with cell lines already expressing Cas9. Browse the full kinome gRNA library at http://www.addgene.org/pooled-library/broadgpp-human-kinome/ or visit http://www.broadinstitute.org/rnai/public/ for detailed protocols and information.
How to cite: ROR2 gRNA (BRDN0001148618) was a gift from John Doench & David Root (Addgene plasmid # 77942 ; http://n2t.net/addgene:77942 ; RRID:Addgene_77942)
