>Addgene plasmid #77942 | ROR2 gRNA (BRDN0001148618) | depositor partial sequence | sequence record 145402 | Target Sequence
GAAACCCACCCCCTAACGTG
