>Addgene plasmid #77942 | ROR2 gRNA (BRDN0001148618) | addgene partial sequence | sequence record 188697 | hU6-F
TACNTGACGTAGAAAGTAATAATTTCTTGGGTAGTTTGCAGTTTTAAAATTATGTTTTAAAATGGACTAT
CATATGCTTACCGTAACTTGAAAGTATTTCGATTTCTTGGCTTTATATATCTTGTGGAAAGGACGAAACA
CCGGAAACCCACCCCCTAACGTGGTTTTAGAGCTAGAAATAGCAAGTTAAAATAAGGCTAGTCCGTTATC
AACTTGAAAAAGTGGCACCGAGTCGGTGCTTTTTTAAGCTTGGCGTAACTAGATCTTGAGACAAATGGCA
GTATTCATCCACAATTTTAAAAGAAAAGGGGGGATTGGGGGGTACAGTGCAGGGGAAAGAATAGTAGACA
TAATAGCAACAGACATACAAACTAAAGAATTACAAAAACAAATTACAAAAATTCAAAATTTTCGGGTTTA
TTACAGGGACAGCAGAGATCCACTTTGGCGCCGGCTCGAGGGGGCCCGGGTGCAAAGATGGATAAAGTTT
TAAACAGAGAGGAATCTTTGCAGCTAATGGACCTTCTAGGTCTTGAAAGGAGTGGGAATTGGCTCCGGTG
CCCGTCAGTG
